Addgene plasmid #191880: pET28 mid.2
Purpose: Encodes a GFP design, mid.2
Depositing lab: Sarel Fleishman. Depositing organization: Weizmann Institute of Science. Publication: Designed active-site library reveals thousands of functional GFP variants. Weinstein JY, Marti-Gomez C, Lipsh-Sokolik R, Hoch SY, Liebermann D, Nevo R, Weissman H, Petrovich-Kopitman E, Margulies D, Ivankov D, McCandlish DM, Fleishman SJ. Nat Commun. 2023 May 20;14(1):2890. doi: 10.1038/s41467-023-38099-z. PubMed 37210560.
Backbone
  Vector backbone: pET28
  Backbone size w/o insert (bp): 5209
  Vector type: Bacterial Expression
Growth in bacteria
  Bacterial resistance: Kanamycin, 50 μg/mL
  Growth temperature: 37°C
  Growth strain: DH5alpha
  Copy number: High Copy
Gene/Insert
  Gene/Insert name: mid.2
  Species: Aequorea victoria
  Insert size (bp): 747
  Mutation: T108I Y145I
  Promoter: T7
  Tag / fusion protein: His Tag (N terminal on insert)
  Cloning method: Restriction Enzyme; 5′ cloning site BsaI (destroyed during cloning); 3′ cloning site BsaI (destroyed during cloning)
  Sequencing primers: 5′ TAATACGACTCACTATAGGG; 3′ gctagttattgctcagcgg
Terms and licenses: Academic/Nonprofit Terms; Industry Terms: Not Available to Industry
Depositor comments: Design created by the htFuncLib algorithm
How to cite: pET28 mid.2 was a gift from Sarel Fleishman (Addgene plasmid # 191880 ; http://n2t.net/addgene:191880 ; RRID:Addgene_191880)
