[The description below was written by a language model from this plasmid's Addgene catalogue record and pLannotate feature annotations shown in this document.]
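Description:
pET28 mid.2 is a bacterial expression plasmid built on the pET28 backbone that encodes mid.2, a designed variant of Aequorea victoria GFP. According to the record, the design was generated with the htFuncLib algorithm as part of a study of active-site libraries of functional GFP variants, and it carries the substitutions T108I and Y145I. The insert is about 747 bp and was introduced through BsaI sites that were destroyed during cloning. The sequenced plasmid is 5,952 nt.

Expression follows the standard pET arrangement. A T7 promoter is followed by a lac operator and the strong ribosome binding site from phage T7 gene 10, and transcription ends at a T7 terminator. The plasmid-borne lacI gene, with its own promoter, supplies lac repressor, so expression stays repressed until IPTG is added and requires a host that provides T7 RNA polymerase. The open reading frame begins with an N-terminal His tag for metal-affinity purification; automated annotation picks this up as a short fragment of a composite His-containing tag. The GFP coding region is annotated by similarity as mEGFP. A short fragment annotated downstream of the coding sequence as a T7 gene 10-derived tag is probably residual vector sequence rather than a functional fusion.

The plasmid is selected with kanamycin through the aph(3')-Ia gene and replicates from a ColE1/pMB1-type origin. The backbone also contains the rop and bom regions, an f1 origin and non-functional tetracycline-resistance fragments. The catalogue lists it as high copy, although rop is normally associated with reduced copy number. The construct is suited to producing and purifying the mid.2 protein in E. coli to characterise its fluorescence.
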