Features (pLannotate 1.2.2; 19 found; start..end, strand, type, name):
      1..19      +  promoter       T7 promoter: promoter for bacteriophage T7 RNA polymerase
     20..44      +  protein_bind   lac operator: The lac repressor binds to the lac operator to inhibit transcription in E. coli. This inhibition can be relieved by adding lactose or isopropyl-β-D-thiogalactopyranoside (IPTG). lac repressor encoded by lacI
     59..81      +  RBS            RBS: efficient ribosome binding site from bacteriophage T7 gene 10 (Olins and Rangwala, 1989)
    100..116     +  CDS            capTEV™ (fragment): composite tag for in vivo biotinylation, TEV protease cleavage, and 6xHis tagging
    118..831     +  CDS            mEGFP: mEGFP is a basic (constitutively fluorescent) green fluorescent protein published in 2002, derived from Aequorea victoria. It has moderate acid sensitivity.
    844..893     +  CDS            SET1 (fragment): solubility-enhancement tag derived from T7 phage gene 10B
    901..948     +  terminator     T7 terminator: transcription terminator for bacteriophage T7 RNA polymerase
    985..1413    +  rep_origin     f1 ori (sequence partly withheld): f1 bacteriophage origin of replication; arrow indicates direction of (+) strand synthesis
   1466..1523    +  promoter       AmpR promoter (fragment): bla
   1532..2347    -  CDS            KanR: aminoglycoside phosphotransferase; aph(3')-Ia; confers resistance to kanamycin in bacteria or G418 (Geneticin®) in eukaryotes
   2469..3057    +  rep_origin     ori: high-copy-number ColE1/pMB1/pBR322/pUC origin of replication
   3243..3382    -  misc_feature   bom: basis of mobility region from pBR322
   3484..3675    -  CDS            rop: Rop protein, which maintains plasmids at low copy number; rop
   3692..4072    +  CDS            YPB1_ECOLX: Protein predicted: Swiss-Prot protein existence level 4. From Escherichia coli.
   4144..4435    -  CDS            TcR (fragment): tetracycline efflux protein; tet; confers resistance to tetracycline
   4450..4471    -  protein_bind   CAP binding site: CAP binding activates transcription in the presence of cAMP. E. coli catabolite activator protein
   4484..5566    -  CDS            lacI: lac repressor; lacI; The lac repressor binds to the lac operator to inhibit transcription in E. coli. This inhibition can be relieved by adding lactose or isopropyl-β-D-thiogalactopyranoside (IPTG).
   5567..5644    -  promoter       lacI promoter: lacI
   5652..5931    -  CDS            TcR (fragment): tetracycline efflux protein; tet; confers resistance to tetracycline
>Addgene plasmid #191880 | pET28 mid.2 | addgene full sequence | sequence record 378574 | Addgene NGS Result
TAATACGACTCACTATAGGGGAATTGTGAGCGGATAACAATTCCCCTCTAGAAATAATTTTGTTTAACTT
TAAGAAGGAGATATACCATGGGCAGCAGCCATCATCATCATCATCACGTTAGCAAGGGCGAGGAGCTGTT
CACCGGCGTTGTTCCAATCTTAGTAGAGTTAGACGGAGATGTAAATGGCCACAAGTTTTCGGTTCGAGGC
GAGGGAGAAGGAGACGCGACGTATGGCAAACTGACGCTGAAATTCATTTGTACGACCGGAAAACTGCCTG
TGCCGTGGCCTACCCTTGTAACAACCCTTACGTATGGTGTACAATGCTTTTCCCGTTATCCTGATCACAT
GAAACAGCACGATTTTTTCAAATCTGCAATGCCTGAGGGTTACGTACAGGAACGCACCATTTTTTTTAAG
GATGACGGTTGTTACAAGATTCGCGCAGAAGTTAAGTTTGAGGGCGATACCTTAGTCAATCGTATTGAGC
TGCATGGTATTGACTTTAAAGAGGACGGCAACATTTTGGGACACAAACTTGAGTACAATATTAATAGTCA
CAACGTGTATATAATGCCAGACAAACAAAACAACGGAATTAAAGTCAACTTCAAAACCAGACATAACATC
GAAGACGGCAGCGTTCAGCTCGCTGATCATTATCAGCAAAATACCCCGATTGGTGATGGGCCAGTGCTTC
TTCCAGACTACCATTATCTCCATACATGGTCAGAACTCTCCAAAGATCCGAATGAAAAACGAGATCACAT
GGTTCTGCTGGAATTTGTAGAAGCGGCTGGTATTACTCTCGGCATGGACGAGCTGTATAAGTAATGAGAT
CCGGCTGCTAACAAAGCCCGAAAGGAAGCTGAGTTGGCTGCTGCCACCGCTGAGCAATAACTAGCATAAC
CCCTTGGGGCCTCTAAACGGGTCTTGAGGGGTTTTTTGCTGAAAGGAGGAACTATATCCGGATTGGCGAA
TGGG
[124 nt withheld, positions 985-1108]
C
[91 nt withheld, positions 1110-1200]
A
[49 nt withheld, positions 1202-1250]
CCTTTGACGTTGGAGTCCACGTTCTTT
[37 nt withheld, positions 1278-1314]
ACCCTATCTCGGTCTATTCTTTTGATTTATAAGGGATTTTGCCGATTTCGGCCTATTGGTTAAAAAATGA
GCTGATTTAACAAAAATTTAACGCGAATTTTAACAAAATATTAACGCTTACAATTTAGGTGGCACTTTTC
GGGGAAATGTGCGCGGAACCCCTATTTGTTTATTTTTCTAAATACATTCAAATATGTATCCGCTCATGAA
TTAATTCTTAGAAAAACTCATCGAGCATCAAATGAAACTGCAATTTATTCATATCAGGATTATCAATACC
ATATTTTTGAAAAAGCCGTTTCTGTAATGAAGGAGAAAACTCACCGAGGCAGTTCCATAGGATGGCAAGA
TCCTGGTATCGGTCTGCGATTCCGACTCGTCCAACATCAATACAACCTATTAATTTCCCCTCGTCAAAAA
TAAGGTTATCAAGTGAGAAATCACCATGAGTGACGACTGAATCCGGTGAGAATGGCAAAAGTTTATGCAT
TTCTTTCCAGACTTGTTCAACAGGCCAGCCATTACGCTCGTCATCAAAATCACTCGCATCAACCAAACCG
TTATTCATTCGTGATTGCGCCTGAGCGAGACGAAATACGCGATCGCTGTTAAAAGGACAATTACAAACAG
GAATCGAATGCAACCGGCGCAGGAACACTGCCAGCGCATCAACAATATTTTCACCTGAATCAGGATATTC
TTCTAATACCTGGAATGCTGTTTTCCCGGGGATCGCAGTGGTGAGTAACCATGCATCATCAGGAGTACGG
ATAAAATGCTTGATGGTCGGAAGAGGCATAAATTCCGTCAGCCAGTTTAGTCTGACCATCTCATCTGTAA
CATCATTGGCAACGCTACCTTTGCCATGTTTCAGAAACAACTCTGGCGCATCGGGCTTCCCATACAATCG
ATAGATTGTCGCACCTGATTGCCCGACATTATCGCGAGCCCATTTATACCCATATAAATCAGCATCCATG
TTGGAATTTAATCGCGGCCTAGAGCAAGACGTTTCCCGTTGAATATGGCTCATAACACCCCTTGTATTAC
TGTTTATGTAAGCAGACAGTTTTATTGTTCATGACCAAAATCCCTTAACGTGAGTTTTCGTTCCACTGAG
CGTCAGACCCCGTAGAAAAGATCAAAGGATCTTCTTGAGATCCTTTTTTTCTGCGCGTAATCTGCTGCTT
GCAAACAAAAAAACCACCGCTACCAGCGGTGGTTTGTTTGCCGGATCAAGAGCTACCAACTCTTTTTCCG
AAGGTAACTGGCTTCAGCAGAGCGCAGATACCAAATACTGTCCTTCTAGTGTAGCCGTAGTTAGGCCACC
ACTTCAAGAACTCTGTAGCACCGCCTACATACCTCGCTCTGCTAATCCTGTTACCAGTGGCTGCTGCCAG
TGGCGATAAGTCGTGTCTTACCGGGTTGGACTCAAGACGATAGTTACCGGATAAGGCGCAGCGGTCGGGC
TGAACGGGGGGTTCGTGCACACAGCCCAGCTTGGAGCGAACGACCTACACCGAACTGAGATACCTACAGC
GTGAGCTATGAGAAAGCGCCACGCTTCCCGAAGGGAGAAAGGCGGACAGGTATCCGGTAAGCGGCAGGGT
CGGAACAGGAGAGCGCACGAGGGAGCTTCCAGGGGGAAACGCCTGGTATCTTTATAGTCCTGTCGGGTTT
CGCCACCTCTGACTTGAGCGTCGATTTTTGTGATGCTCGTCAGGGGGGCGGAGCCTATGGAAAAACGCCA
GCAACGCGGCCTTTTTACGGTTCCTGGCCTTTTGCTGGCCTTTTGCTCACATGTTCTTTCCTGCGTTATC
CCCTGATTCTGTGGATAACCGTATTACCGCCTTTGAGTGAGCTGATACCGCTCGCCGCAGCCGAACGACC
GAGCGCAGCGAGTCAGTGAGCGAGGAAGCGGAAGAGCGCCTGATGCGGTATTTTCTCCTTACGCATCTGT
GCGGTATTTCACACCGCAATGGTGCACTCTCAGTACAATCTGCTCTGATGCCGCATAGTTAAGCCAGTAT
ACACTCCGCTATCGCTACGTGACTGGGTCATGGCTGCGCCCCGACACCCGCCAACACCCGCTGACGCGCC
CTGACGGGCTTGTCTGCTCCCGGCATCCGCTTACAGACAAGCTGTGACCGTCTCCGGGAGCTGCATGTGT
CAGAGGTTTTCACCGTCATCACCGAAACGCGCGAGGCAGCTGCGGTAAAGCTCATCAGCGTGGTCGTGAA
GCGATTCACAGATGTCTGCCTGTTCATCCGCGTCCAGCTCGTTGAGTTTCTCCAGAAGCGTTAATGTCTG
GCTTCTGATAAAGCGGGCCATGTTAAGGGCGGTTTTTTCCTGTTTGGTCACTGATGCCTCCGTGTAAGGG
GGATTTCTGTTCATGGGGGTAATGATACCGATGAAACGAGAGAGGATGCTCACGATACGGGTTACTGATG
ATGAACATGCCCGGTTACTGGAACGTTGTGAGGGTAAACAACTGGCGGTATGGATGCGGCGGGACCAGAG
AAAAATCACTCAGGGTCAATGCCAGCGCTTCGTTAATACAGATGTAGGTGTTCCACAGGGTAGCCAGCAG
CATCCTGCGATGCAGATCCGGAACATAATGGTGCAGGGCGCTGACTTCCGCGTTTCCAGACTTTACGAAA
CACGGAAACCGAAGACCATTCATGTTGTTGCTCAGGTCGCAGACGTTTTGCAGCAGCAGTCGCTTCACGT
TCGCTCGCGTATCGGTGATTCATTCTGCTAACCAGTAAGGCAACCCCGCCAGCCTAGCCGGGTCCTCAAC
GACAGGAGCACGATCATGCGCACCCGTGGGGCCGCCATGCCGGCGATAATGGCCTGCTTCTCGCCGAAAC
GTTTGGTGGCGGGACCAGTGACGAAGGCTTGAGCGAGGGCGTGCAAGATTCCGAATACCGCAAGCGACAG
GCCGATCATCGTCGCGCTCCAGCGAAAGCGGTCCTCGCCGAAAATGACCCAGAGCGCTGCCGGCACCTGT
CCTACGAGTTGCATGATAAAGAAGACAGTCATAAGTGCGGCGACGATAGTCATGCCCCGCGCCCACCGGA
AGGAGCTGACTGGGTTGAAGGCTCTCAAGGGCATCGGTCGAGATCCCGGTGCCTAATGAGTGAGCTAACT
TACATTAATTGCGTTGCGCTCACTGCCCGCTTTCCAGTCGGGAAACCTGTCGTGCCAGCTGCATTAATGA
ATCGGCCAACGCGCGGGGAGAGGCGGTTTGCGTATTGGGCGCCAGGGTGGTTTTTCTTTTCACCAGTGAG
ACGGGCAACAGCTGATTGCCCTTCACCGCCTGGCCCTGAGAGAGTTGCAGCAAGCGGTCCACGCTGGTTT
GCCCCAGCAGGCGAAAATCCTGTTTGATGGTGGTTAACGGCGGGATATAACATGAGCTGTCTTCGGTATC
GTCGTATCCCACTACCGAGATATCCGCACCAACGCGCAGCCCGGACTCGGTAATGGCGCGCATTGCGCCC
AGCGCCATCTGATCGTTGGCAACCAGCATCGCAGTGGGAACGATGCCCTCATTCAGCATTTGCATGGTTT
GTTGAAAACCGGACATGGCACTCCAGTCGCCTTCCCGTTCCGCTATCGGCTGAATTTGATTGCGAGTGAG
ATATTTATGCCAGCCAGCCAGACGCAGACGCGCCGAGACAGAACTTAATGGGCCCGCTAACAGCGCGATT
TGCTGGTGACCCAATGCGACCAGATGCTCCACGCCCAGTCGCGTACCGTCTTCATGGGAGAAAATAATAC
TGTTGATGGGTGTCTGGTCAGAGACATCAAGAAATAACGCCGGAACATTAGTGCAGGCAGCTTCCACAGC
AATGGCATCCTGGTCATCCAGCGGATAGTTAATGATCAGCCCACTGACGCGTTGCGCGAGAAGATTGTGC
ACCGCCGCTTTACAGGCTTCGACGCCGCTTCGTTCTACCATCGACACCACCACGCTGGCACCCAGTTGAT
CGGCGCGAGATTTAATCGCCGCGACAATTTGCGACGGCGCGTGCAGGGCCAGACTGGAGGTGGCAACGCC
AATCAGCAACGACTGTTTGCCCGCCAGTTGTTGTGCCACGCGGTTGGGAATGTAATTCAGCTCCGCCATC
GCCGCTTCCACTTTTTCCCGCGTTTTCGCAGAAACGTGGCTGGCCTGGTTCACCACGCGGGAAACGGTCT
GATAAGAGACACCGGCATACTCTGCGACATCGTATAACGTTACTGGTTTCACATTCACCACCCTGAATTG
ACTCTCTTCCGGGCGCTATCATGCCATACCGCGAAAGGTTTTGCGCCATTCGATGGTGTCCGGGATCTCG
ACGCTCTCCCTTATGCGACTCCTGCATTAGGAAGCAGCCCAGTAGTAGGTTGAGGCCGTTGAGCACCGCC
GCCGCAAGGAATGGTGCATGCAAGGAGATGGCGCCCAACAGTCCCCCGGCCACGGGGCCTGCCACCATAC
CCACGCCGAAACAAGCGCTCATGAGCCCGAAGTGGCGAGCCCGATCTTCCCCATCGGTGATGTCGGCGAT
ATAGGCGCCAGCAACCGCACCTGTGGCGCCGGTGATGCCGGCCACGATGCGTCCGGCGTAGAGGATCGAG
ATCTCGATCCCGCGAAAT
